Addgene plasmid #133514: pAV0782
Purpose: Expression of sfGFP tagged LifeAct probe to monitor actin cytoskeleton
Depositing lab: Sophie Martin. Depositing organization: Universite de Lausanne (UNIL). Publication: A toolbox of stable integration vectors in the fission yeast Schizosaccharomyces pombe. Vjestica A, Marek M, Nkosi PJ, Merlini L, Liu G, Berard M, Billault-Chaumartin I, Martin SG. J Cell Sci. 2020 Jan 8;133(1). pii: jcs.240754. doi: 10.1242/jcs.240754. PubMed 31801797.
Backbone
  Vector backbone: pAde6PmeI(pAV0356)
  Vector type: Yeast Expression
Growth in bacteria
  Bacterial resistance: Ampicillin, 100 μg/mL
  Growth temperature: 37°C
  Growth strain: DH5alpha
  Copy number: High Copy
Gene/Insert
  Gene/Insert name: pAde6(PmeI)-p(act1)-LifeAct-sfGFP-terminator(ScADH1)-bsdMX
  Species: S. pombe (fission yeast)
  Cloning method: Unknown
Terms and licenses: Academic/Nonprofit Terms; Industry Terms: Not Available to Industry
Depositor comments: Please see the Resource Information section for an annotated Genbank file.
How to cite: pAV0782 was a gift from Sophie Martin (Addgene plasmid # 133514 ; http://n2t.net/addgene:133514 ; RRID:Addgene_133514)
