[The description below was written by a language model from this plasmid's Addgene catalogue record and pLannotate feature annotations shown in this document.]
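Description:
pAV0782 is a fission yeast expression plasmid built on the pAde6PmeI (pAV0356) backbone, one of a set of stable integration vectors for Schizosaccharomyces pombe. It is propagated in E. coli as a high-copy plasmid through a ColE1/pUC-type origin with ampicillin selection (AmpR with its bla promoter). It also retains pBluescript-derived remnants, including an f1 origin, lacZα and lac promoter/operator elements, and flanking T7 and T3 promoters. No yeast replication origin is annotated, which fits chromosomal integration rather than episomal maintenance. The feature table shows a full-length S. pombe ade6 coding sequence and a small fragment of vtc4. These presumably provide the homology for targeting to the ade6 locus, and the construct name suggests that a PmeI site is used for linearisation before transformation, although that site is not itself annotated.

The payload is the actin-binding peptide LifeAct fused to superfolder GFP, described in the insert name as driven by the S. pombe act1 promoter and terminated by the S. cerevisiae ADH1 terminator. The automated annotation detects sfGFP and the ADH1 terminator but not the act1 promoter or the short LifeAct sequence, which would lie in the unannotated stretch upstream of sfGFP. Immediately downstream sits the bsdMX cassette, in which the Aspergillus terreus blasticidin S deaminase gene lies between the Ashbya gossypii TEF promoter and terminator, giving blasticidin resistance for selecting yeast transformants. The construct is intended for stable expression of a fluorescent F-actin probe, allowing the actin cytoskeleton to be monitored in living fission yeast cells.
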