Features (pLannotate 1.2.2; 22 found; start..end, strand, type, name):
    137..186     +  misc_feature   bom (fragment): basis of mobility region from pBR322
    466..567     -  CDS            vtc4 (fragment): VTC4_SCHPO - Experimental evidence at protein level: Swiss-Prot protein existence level 1. Component of the vacuolar transporter chaperone (VTC) complex, which plays a role in vacuolar membrane fusion. From Schizosaccharomyces pombe (strain 972 / ATCC 24843) (Fission yeast).
    837..2492    +  CDS            ade6: PUR6_SCHPO - Also known as min1. Protein inferred from homology: Swiss-Prot protein existence level 3. From Schizosaccharomyces pombe (strain 972 / ATCC 24843) (Fission yeast).
   2648..2696    +  misc_feature   bom (fragment): basis of mobility region from pBR322
   2724..3152    -  rep_origin     f1 ori (sequence partly withheld): f1 bacteriophage origin of replication; arrow indicates direction of (+) strand synthesis
   3156..3311    -  CDS            lacZα (fragment): LacZα fragment of β-galactosidase; lacZ fragment
   3319..3337    +  promoter       T7 promoter: promoter for bacteriophage T7 RNA polymerase
   3346..3373    -  misc_feature   MCS (fragment): pBluescript multiple cloning site
   4279..4989    +  CDS            Superfolder GFP: Superfolder GFP is a basic (constitutively fluorescent) green fluorescent protein published in 2005, derived from Aequorea victoria. It is reported to be a very rapidly-maturing weak dimer.
   5013..5200    +  terminator     ADH1 terminator: S. cerevisiae ADH1; transcription terminator for the S. cerevisiae alcohol dehydrogenase 1 (ADH1) gene
   5275..5618    +  promoter       TEF promoter: Ashbya gossypii TEF promoter
   5619..6008    +  CDS            bsd: BSD_ASPTE - Experimental evidence at protein level: Swiss-Prot protein existence level 1. Catalyzes the deamination of the cytosine moiety of the antibiotics blasticidin S, cytomycin and acetylblasticidin S. From Aspergillus terreus.
   6017..6214    +  terminator     TEF terminator: Ashbya gossypii TEF terminator
   6271..6289    -  promoter       T3 promoter: promoter for bacteriophage T3 RNA polymerase
   6334..6350    -  protein_bind   lac operator: The lac repressor binds to the lac operator to inhibit transcription in E. coli. This inhibition can be relieved by adding lactose or isopropyl-β-D-thiogalactopyranoside (IPTG). lac repressor encoded by lacI
   6358..6388    -  promoter       lac promoter: promoter for the E. coli lac operon
   6403..6424    -  protein_bind   CAP binding site: CAP binding activates transcription in the presence of cAMP. E. coli catabolite activator protein
   6437..6529    -  CDS            lacI (fragment): lac repressor; lacI; The lac repressor binds to the lac operator to inhibit transcription in E. coli. This inhibition can be relieved by adding lactose or isopropyl-β-D-thiogalactopyranoside (IPTG).
   6712..7300    -  rep_origin     ori: high-copy-number ColE1/pMB1/pBR322/pUC origin of replication
   7471..8331    -  CDS            AmpR: β-lactamase; bla; confers resistance to ampicillin, carbenicillin, and related antibiotics
   8332..8436    -  promoter       AmpR promoter: bla
   8531..35      +  CDS            rop (fragment) (across the origin): Rop protein, which maintains plasmids at low copy number; rop
>Addgene plasmid #133514 | pAV0782 | addgene full sequence | sequence record 263137 | Addgene NGS Result
TCGCGCGTTTCGGTGATGACGGTGAAAACCTCTGACACATGCAGCTCCCGGAGACGGTCACAGCTTGTCT
GTAAGCGGATGCCGGGAGCAGACAAGCCCGTCAGGGCGCGTCAGCGGGTGTTGGCGGGTGTCGGGGCTGG
CTTAACTATGCGGCATCAGAGCAGATTGTACTGAGAGTGCACCATAACCGGGAGAATCCTGAATAATGTG
CTGTGAAGCAGTTGAAAGAAAATTAAAGAACCCAATATAATATGCTATAAAGCAATCAAAAAATAATAGT
AAGAAACCCAAATAAAACCCCGTTGACCATGTTCCCAATTAAATTAACGCATATTAATGCAAAAAATGCA
ATATTAAGACTAGTTATTAAACCGATAATTAGTCTTCAATTATTAAAAGATGTAGTTGATTTGTATTATC
TTTCAATTGCTAATTCTAAATATATTGGAGAATTCAATGAGTTTATGCATTGAAGTTTAAGATAACATTG
GCGCTGATTGCAGCAAAAGTAATCACGCATATAGCTGTAGGACCAAAACGATCATCATATCGGACCGCAT
TATGTTTAAACGTTGCTTTATATATGGATAACGACATATACATTTATTTCTTGAAAAAATAGCAAAGCTA
TATTGATTTTAGCGTATGCTGCTTTAAAGTTGCATTTCACAATGCTTGGAAATGTAACGATGACAGAATT
AATACGATGCAAAACTCAAATAATAAACTGCGCACTAACTCACTACAATAAACAACTTTGAAAAAAAGAT
TCGTTTTTTCAACATTTACCATCTCATTAAGCTGAGCTGCCAAGGTATATACATACTTCATCGAATATGA
GCGAAAAACAGGTTGTAGGGATCCTTGGAGGTGGTCAATTGGGCCGAATGATGGTAGAGGCAGCCCATCG
CTTAAACATCAAATGCATCATCTTGGATGCAGCAAATTCTCCTGCCAAACAAATTGATGGAGGACGTGAG
CACATTGATGCATCATTTACTGACCCCGATGCAATTGTTGAACTGTCTAAGAAGTGCACGTTATTAACAA
CTGAAATTGAGCATATTAACACTGATGCCTTGGCAGCCGTTACGAAATCTGTTGCTGTTGAACCCTCTCC
TGCAACTCTGCGATGCATTCAAGACAAATATCTTCAAAAACAGCATTTACAGGTTTTTAAGATTGCACTT
CCTGAATTTTGCGATGCACCTGACCAGGAAAGTGTTGAAAAAGCAGGCCAAGAGTTTGGTTATCCTTTTG
TACTGAAAAGTAAAACATTGGCTTACGACGGTCGTGGAAATTACGTTGTTCATCAACCATCTGAGATTCC
TACTGCCATCAAAGCACTTGGTGATCGTCCGCTTTATGTTGAAAAGTTCGTTCCTTTCTCCATGGAAATT
GCAGTGATGGTAGTACGCAGTTTAGACGGAAAAGTTTATGCTTATCCTACAACTGAGACCATTCAAAAGG
ATAATGTTTGTCATTTAGTATATGCCCCTGCTCGTCTTCCCTTCTCAATTCAACAGCGTGCTCAAACCCT
TGCCATGGATGCGGTGCGCACTTTTGAAGGCGCTGGTATATATGGTGTAGAGATGTTTGTTTTGCAAGAT
GGTGAGACCATTTTACTCAACGAAATTGCTCCTCGGCCTCACAATTCAGGTCACTACACCATTGAAGCTT
GCCCAACTTCTCAGTTTGAAGCTCACTTACGGGCCATATGTGGTCTTCCTTTCAGCGAAATCAACACCCA
ACTCTCGACTTCCACAACTCATGCGTTGATGGTAAATATTTTAGGTACTGATGATCCTGATTATGTTTCA
AAGATCGCTAAACGTTCTCTGTCCATTCCCGGTGCAACTTTGCATCTTTATGGTAAAGCTGAATCTAGAA
AGGGTCGCAAGATGGGACACGTTACCATCATTTCTGATTCACCTCAAGAATGTGAACGTAGGTATCAGAT
GCTTCTTGACGTCAAAGATCCTGTCGAATCACCTGTTGTTGGTATTATCATGGGTTCGGATTCTGATTTA
AGCAAGATGAAAGATGCTGCCGTCATTTTAGATGAATTCAAGGTGCCTTACGAACTTACTATTGTTTCAG
CTCACCGCACACCAGATCGCATGGTTACTTATGCTCGTACCGCAGCTTCAAGAGGGTTGCGTGTGATTAT
TGCTGGTGCTGGTGGTGCCGCTCATTTGCCTGGTATGGTTGCTGCAATGACACCTCTTCCAGTAATCGGC
GTTCCTGTAAAAGGAAGCACTCTTGACGGAGTTGACTCTCTTCACTCTATTGTTCAGATGCCTCGAGGTG
TCCCTGTCGCCACTGTTGCTATCAATAATAGCCAAAATGCCGGTATTTTAGCCTGTCGTATACTTGCTAC
ATTTCAACCCTCCCTTTTGGCTGCTATGGAGAGCTTTATGGACAATATGAAAGAGATTGTTTTAGAAAAG
GCTGATAAATTAGAAAAAGTTGGTTGGAAAAATTATTCTGCATAGGCGACCATAGACATAACTGTTAAAT
GATTTTGCTTGCTTTTTGTTTTAAATAATATTTTATTTTGAAATTCTAGATTGTAAAATGTATTCTAAAA
AGTGATTAAAAATTAAAAATAAAAACCCCCCGAATAATGTGCTGCGACGCAGCTAGGGCGGTGTGAAATA
CCGCACAGATGCGTAAGGAGAAAATACCGCATCAGGAAATTGTAAGCGTTAATATTTTGTTAAAATTCGC
GTTAAATTTTTGTTAAATCAGCTCATTTTTTAACCAATAGGCCGAAATCGGCAAAATCCCTTATAAATCA
AAAGAATAGACCGAGATAGGGT
[37 nt withheld, positions 2823-2859]
AAAGAACGTGGACTCCAACGTCAAAGG
[49 nt withheld, positions 2887-2935]
T
[91 nt withheld, positions 2937-3027]
G
[124 nt withheld, positions 3029-3152]
CCATTCGCCATTCAGGCTGCGCAACTGTTGGGAAGGGCGATCGGTGCGGGCCTCTTCGCTATTACGCCAG
CTGGCGAAAGGGGGATGTGCTGCAAGGCGATTAAGTTGGGTAACGCCAGGGTTTTCCCAGTCACGACGTT
GTAAAACGACGGCCAGTGAGCGCGCGTAATACGACTCACTATAGGGCGAATTGGGTACCGGGCCCCCCCT
CGAGGTCGACGATCTACGATAATGAGACGGTGTTTGGGTTGTTTTTACTGAATTTTTCTTTTATTTTATG
ACATCTTAATTTTTATGTTAATGATTATTCTTATACTTTTATCTATCTTTGATTAAAACTAATATTCATT
CTTTTGATCACTAATTATTTTTATAGTATACGATTCAACCCAACTATAATACATTGTATCAAGAGAAATT
TTTAATTAGATGTAATTTAATAGCCATTTGATAAAAAAAAATTACCTTTTTTTTTGCTAGTGTTAAATTA
TTGATCATAACAATGTCGAATGAATACTAATAAAATAGGGACACGCGAGTTGCAAATACTTGAAATACCT
TTGAAGATTTGTCTGTGAATTTTGATAAGATTTTTATGACCATCTCTTTTATATTCGATATCGTGAACTT
TCATTTTCTTTTGTTTTTTGCTTTTCAAGTTAAATAACGCGGAAATTATATTTCCTTATATGTTTATAAG
AGCTTTTAAAGGATTTGCTATATCGCTTACAGTACTACAACCGGTTGCTCAATGTTATCCGTTTCCGCGG
TCTTCTTCCGTGCGCATTCTGCCGTGAAGTGCTAACGCTGTGTGTGGCTTTATCAAAAAAGTGGCTCAAA
TATAGCAATTTCATACATATTTAAACACCCATTATACTTAAATGTATATTTTAAAATATATAAGAGATTT
TCACTGTATAACTGTGTATCTTATCTATATGTAATCAACGGCTTCATACCACCTCAGCCAGCCGTGTTAT
AACTTACCGTTTACCAACTACATTTTTTGTAACGAACCAAAAAACCCTCAAAAGACAAGACCCCCGGGAT
GGGTGTCGCTGACCTTATCAAGAAGTTCGAGTCTATTTCTAAGGAAGGATCCGGTGGTCCCGGTGGTTTA
ATTAACTCCAAGGGTGAAGAGCTATTTACTGGGGTTGTACCCATTTTGGTAGAACTGGACGGAGATGTAA
ACGGACATAAATTCTCTGTTAGAGGTGAGGGCGAAGGCGATGCCACCAATGGTAAATTGACTCTGAAGTT
TATATGCACTACGGGTAAATTACCTGTTCCTTGGCCAACCCTAGTAACAACTTTGACATATGGTGTTCAA
TGTTTCTCAAGATACCCAGACCATATGAAAAGGCATGATTTCTTTAAAAGTGCTATGCCAGAAGGCTACG
TGCAAGAGAGAACTATCTCCTTTAAGGATGACGGTACGTATAAAACACGAGCAGAAGTGAAATTCGAAGG
GGATACACTAGTTAATCGCATCGAATTAAAGGGTATAGACTTTAAGGAAGATGGTAATATTCTCGGCCAT
AAACTTGAGTATAATTTCAACTCGCATAATGTGTACATTACAGCTGACAAACAAAAGAACGGAATTAAAG
CGAATTTTAAAATCAGGCACAACGTCGAAGATGGGTCTGTTCAACTTGCCGATCATTATCAGCAAAACAC
CCCTATTGGTGATGGTCCAGTCTTGTTACCCGATAATCACTACTTAAGCACACAGTCTAGATTGTCAAAA
GATCCGAATGAAAAGCGTGATCACATGGTTTTATTGGAATTTGTCACCGCTGCAGGAATAACTCACGGAA
TGGACGAGCTTTATAAGTAAGGCGCGCCACTTCTAAATAAGCGAATTTCTTATGATTTATGATTTTTATT
ATTAAATAAGTTATAAAAAAAATAAGTGTATACAAATTTTAAAGTGACTCTTAGGTTTTAAAACGAAAAT
TCTTATTCTTGAGTAACTCTTTCCTGTAGGTCAGGTTGCTTTCTCAGGTATAGTATGAGGTCGCTCTTAT
TGACCACACCTCTACCGGCAGATCCGCTAGGGATAACAGGGTAATATAGATCTGTTTAGCTTGCCTCGTC
CCCGCCGGGTCACCCGGCCAGCGACATGGAGGCCCAGAATACCCTCCTTGACAGTCTTGACGTGCGCAGC
TCAGGGGCATGATGTGACTGTCGCCCGTACATTTAGCCCATACATCCCCATGTATAATCATTTGCATCCA
TACATTTTGATGGCCGCACGGCGCGAAGCAAAAATTACGGCTCCTCGCTGCAGACCTGCGAGCAGGGAAA
CGCTCCCCTCACAGACGCGTTGAATTGTCCCCACGCCGCGCCCCTGTAGAGAAATATAAAAGGTTAGGAT
TTGCCACTGAGGTTCTTCTTTCATATACTTCCTTTTAAAATCTTGCTAGGATACAGTTCTCACATCACAT
CCGAACATAAACAACCATGCCTTTGTCTCAAGAAGAATCCACCCTCATTGAAAGAGCAACGGCTACAATC
AACAGCATCCCCATCTCTGAAGACTACAGCGTCGCCAGCGCAGCTCTCTCTAGCGACGGCCGCATCTTCA
CTGGTGTCAATGTATATCATTTTACTGGGGGACCTTGTGCAGAACTCGTGGTGCTGGGCACTGCTGCTGC
TGCGGCAGCTGGCAACCTGACTTGTATCGTCGCGATCGGAAATGAGAACAGGGGCATCTTGAGCCCCTGC
GGACGGTGTCGACAGGTGCTTCTCGATCTGCATCCTGGGATCAAAGCCATAGTGAAGGACAGTGATGGAC
AGCCGACGGCAGTTGGGATTCGTGAATTGCTGCCCTCTGGTTATGTGTGGGAGGGCTAATCAGTACTGAC
AATAAAAAGATTCTTGTTTTCAAGAACTTGTCATTTGTATAGTTTTTTTATATTGTAGTTGTTCTATTTT
AATCAAATGTTAGCGTGATTTATATTTTTTTTCGCCTCGACATCATCTGCCCAGATGCGAAGTTAAGTGC
GCAGAAAGTAATATCATGCGTCAATCGTATGTGAATGCTGGTCGCTATACTGCTGTCGATTCGATACTAA
CGCCGCCATCCAGTTTAAACGAGCTCCAGCTTTTGTTCCCTTTAGTGAGGGTTAATTGCGCGCTTGGCGT
AATCATGGTCATAGCTGTTTCCTGTGTGAAATTGTTATCCGCTCACAATTCCACACAACATACGAGCCGG
AAGCATAAAGTGTAAAGCCTGGGGTGCCTAATGAGTGAGCTAACTCACATTAATTGCGTTGCGCTCACTG
CCCGCTTTCCAGTCGGGAAACCTGTCGTGCCAGCTGCATTAATGAATCGGCCAACGCGCGGGGAGAGGCG
GTTTGCGTATTGGGCGCTCTTCCGCTTCCTCGCTCACTGACTCGCTGCGCTCGGTCGTTCGGCTGCGGCG
AGCGGTATCAGCTCACTCAAAGGCGGTAATACGGTTATCCACAGAATCAGGGGATAACGCAGGAAAGAAC
ATGTGAGCAAAAGGCCAGCAAAAGGCCAGGAACCGTAAAAAGGCCGCGTTGCTGGCGTTTTTCCATAGGC
TCCGCCCCCCTGACGAGCATCACAAAAATCGACGCTCAAGTCAGAGGTGGCGAAACCCGACAGGACTATA
AAGATACCAGGCGTTTCCCCCTGGAAGCTCCCTCGTGCGCTCTCCTGTTCCGACCCTGCCGCTTACCGGA
TACCTGTCCGCCTTTCTCCCTTCGGGAAGCGTGGCGCTTTCTCATAGCTCACGCTGTAGGTATCTCAGTT
CGGTGTAGGTCGTTCGCTCCAAGCTGGGCTGTGTGCACGAACCCCCCGTTCAGCCCGACCGCTGCGCCTT
ATCCGGTAACTATCGTCTTGAGTCCAACCCGGTAAGACACGACTTATCGCCACTGGCAGCAGCCACTGGT
AACAGGATTAGCAGAGCGAGGTATGTAGGCGGTGCTACAGAGTTCTTGAAGTGGTGGCCTAACTACGGCT
ACACTAGAAGAACAGTATTTGGTATCTGCGCTCTGCTGAAGCCAGTTACCTTCGGAAAAAGAGTTGGTAG
CTCTTGATCCGGCAAACAAACCACCGCTGGTAGCGGTGGTTTTTTTGTTTGCAAGCAGCAGATTACGCGC
AGAAAAAAAGGATCTCAAGAAGATCCTTTGATCTTTTCTACGGGGTCTGACGCTCAGTGGAACGAAAACT
CACGTTAAGGGATTTTGGTCATGAGATTATCAAAAAGGATCTTCACCTAGATCCTTTTAAATTAAAAATG
AAGTTTTAAATCAATCTAAAGTATATATGAGTAAACTTGGTCTGACAGTTACCAATGCTTAATCAGTGAG
GCACCTATCTCAGCGATCTGTCTATTTCGTTCATCCATAGTTGCCTGACTCCCCGTCGTGTAGATAACTA
CGATACGGGAGGGCTTACCATCTGGCCCCAGTGCTGCAATGATACCGCGAGACCCACGCTCACCGGCTCC
AGATTTATCAGCAATAAACCAGCCAGCCGGAAGGGCCGAGCGCAGAAGTGGTCCTGCAACTTTATCCGCC
TCCATCCAGTCTATTAATTGTTGCCGGGAAGCTAGAGTAAGTAGTTCGCCAGTTAATAGTTTGCGCAACG
TTGTTGCCATTGCTACAGGCATCGTGGTGTCACGCTCGTCGTTTGGTATGGCTTCATTCAGCTCCGGTTC
CCAACGATCAAGGCGAGTTACATGATCCCCCATGTTGTGCAAAAAAGCGGTTAGCTCCTTCGGTCCTCCG
ATCGTTGTCAGAAGTAAGTTGGCCGCAGTGTTATCACTCATGGTTATGGCAGCACTGCATAATTCTCTTA
CTGTCATGCCATCCGTAAGATGCTTTTCTGTGACTGGTGAGTACTCAACCAAGTCATTCTGAGAATAGTG
TATGCGGCGACCGAGTTGCTCTTGCCCGGCGTCAATACGGGATAATACCGCGCCACATAGCAGAACTTTA
AAAGTGCTCATCATTGGAAAACGTTCTTCGGGGCGAAAACTCTCAAGGATCTTACCGCTGTTGAGATCCA
GTTCGATGTAACCCACTCGTGCACCCAACTGATCTTCAGCATCTTTTACTTTCACCAGCGTTTCTGGGTG
AGCAAAAACAGGAAGGCAAAATGCCGCAAAAAAGGGAATAAGGGCGACACGGAAATGTTGAATACTCATA
CTCTTCCTTTTTCAATATTATTGAAGCATTTATCAGGGTTATTGTCTCATGAGCGGATACATATTTGAAT
GTATTTAGAAAAATAAACAAATAGGGGTTCCGCGCACATTTCCCCGAAAAGTGCCACCTGACGTCTAAGA
AACCATTATTATCATGACATTAACCTATAAAAATAGGCGTATCACGAGGCCCTTTCGTC
